>Addgene plasmid #147968 | pnEA-NpB-CtNot2-NpS-CtNot3_X | depositor full sequence | sequence record 290415 | Full Sequence
TTCTTGAAGACGAAAGGGCCTCGTGATACGCCTATTTTTATAGGTTAATGTCATGATAATAATGGTTTCT
TAGACGTCAGGTGGCACTTTTCGGGGAAATGTGCGCGGAACCCCTATTTGTTTATTTTTCTAAATACATT
CAAATATGTATCCGCTCATGAGACAATAACCCTGATAAATGCTTCAATAATATTGAAAAAGGAAGAGTAT
GAGTATTCAACATTTCCGTGTCGCCCTTATTCCCTTTTTTGCGGCATTTTGCCTTCCTGTTTTTGCTCAC
CCAGAAACGCTGGTGAAAGTAAAAGATGCTGAAGATCAGTTGGGTGCACGAGTGGGTTACATCGAACTGG
ATCTCAACAGCGGTAAGATCCTTGAGAGTTTTCGCCCCGAAGAACGTTTTCCAATGATGAGCACTTTTAA
AGTTCTGCTATGTGGCGCGGTATTATCCCGTGTTGACGCCGGGCAAGAGCAACTCGGTCGCCGCATACAC
TATTCTCAGAATGACTTGGTTGAGTACTCACCAGTCACAGAAAAGCATCTTACGGATGGCATGACAGTAA
GAGAATTATGCAGTGCTGCCATAACCATGAGTGATAACACTGCGGCCAACTTACTTCTGACAACGATCGG
AGGACCGAAGGAGCTAACCGCTTTTTTGCACAACATGGGGGATCATGTAACTCGCCTTGATCGTTGGGAA
CCGGAGCTGAATGAAGCCATACCAAACGACGAGCGTGACACCACGATGCCTGCAGCAATGGCAACAACGT
TGCGCAAACTATTAACTGGCGAACTACTTACTCTAGCTTCCCGGCAACAATTAATAGACTGGATGGAGGC
GGATAAAGTTGCAGGACCACTTCTGCGCTCGGCCCTTCCGGCTGGCTGGTTTATTGCTGATAAATCTGGA
GCCGGTGAGCGTGGGTCTCGCGGTATCATTGCAGCACTGGGGCCAGATGGTAAGCCCTCCCGTATCGTAG
TTATCTACACGACGGGGAGTCAGGCAACTATGGATGAACGAAATAGACAGATCGCTGAGATAGGTGCCTC
ACTGATTAAGCATTGGTAACTGTCAGACCAAGTTTACTCATATATACTTTAGATTGATTTAAAACTTCAT
TTTTAATTTAAAAGGATCTAGGTGAAGATCCTTTTTGATAATCTCATGACCAAAATCCCTTAACGTGAGT
TTTCGTTCCACTGAGCGTCAGACCCCGTAGAAAAGATCAAAGGATCTTCTTGAGATCCTTTTTTTCTGCG
CGTAATCTGCTGCTTGCAAACAAAAAAACCACCGCTACCAGCGGTGGTTTGTTTGCCGGATCAAGAGCTA
CCAACTCTTTTTCCGAAGGTAACTGGCTTCAGCAGAGCGCAGATACCAAATACTGTCCTTCTAGTGTAGC
CGTAGTTAGGCCACCACTTCAAGAACTCTGTAGCACCGCCTACATACCTCGCTCTGCTAATCCTGTTACC
AGTGGCTGCTGCCAGTGGCGATAAGTCGTGTCTTACCGGGTTGGACTCAAGACGATAGTTACCGGATAAG
GCGCAGCGGTCGGGCTGAACGGGGGGTTCGTGCACACAGCCCAGCTTGGAGCGAACGACCTACACCGAAC
TGAGATACCTACAGCGTGAGCTATGAGAAAGCGCCACGCTTCCCGAAGGGAGAAAGGCGGACAGGTATCC
GGTAAGCGGCAGGGTCGGAACAGGAGAGCGCACGAGGGAGCTTCCAGGGGGAAACGCCTGGTATCTTTAT
AGTCCTGTCGGGTTTCGCCACCTCTGACTTGAGCGTCGATTTTTGTGATGCTCGTCAGGGGGGCGGAGCC
TATGGAAAAACGCCAGCAACGCGGCCTTTTTACGGTTCCTGGCCTTTTGCTGGCCTTTTGCTCACATGTT
CTTTCCTGCGTTATCCCCTGATTCTGTGGATAACCGTATTACCGCCTTTGAGTGAGCTGATACCGCTCGC
CGCAGCCGAACGACCGAGCGCAGCGAGTCAGTGAGCGAGGAAGCGGAAGAGCGCCTGATGCGGTATTTTC
TCCTTACGCATCTGTGCGGTATTTCACACCGCATATATGGTGCACTCTCAGTACAATCTGCTCTGATGCC
GCATAGTTAAGCCAGTATACACTCCGCTATCGCTACGTGACTGGGTCATGGCTGCGCCCCGACACCCGCC
AACACCCGCTGACGCGCCCTGACGGGCTTGTCTGCTCCCGGCATCCGCTTACAGACAAGCTGTGACCGTC
TCCGGGAGCTGCATGTGTCAGAGGTTTTCACCGTCATCACCGAAACGCGCGAGGCAGCTGCGGTAAAGCT
CATCAGCGTGGTCGTGAAGCGATTCACAGATGTCTGCCTGTTCATCCGCGTCCAGCTCGTTGAGTTTCTC
CAGAAGCGTTAATGTCTGGCTTCTGATAAAGCGGGCCATGTTAAGGGCGGTTTTTTCCTGTTTGGTCACT
GATGCCTCCGTGTAAGGGGGATTTCTGTTCATGGGGGTAATGATACCGATGAAACGAGAGAGGATGCTCA
CGATACGGGTTACTGATGATGAACATGCCCGGTTACTGGAACGTTGTGAGGGTAAACAACTGGCGGTATG
GATGCGGCGGGACCAGAGAAAAATCACTCAGGGTCAATGCCAGCGCTTCGTTAATACAGATGTAGGTGTT
CCACAGGGTAGCCAGCAGCATCCTGCGATGCAGATCCGGAACATAATGGTGCAGGGCGCTGACTTCCGCG
TTTCCAGACTTTACGAAACACGGAAACCGAAGACCATTCATGTTGTTGCTCAGGTCGCAGACGTTTTGCA
GCAGCAGTCGCTTCACGTTCGCTCGCGTATCGGTGATTCATTCTGCTAACCAGTAAGGCAACCCCGCCAG
CCTAGCCGGGTCCTCAACGACAGGAGCACGATCATGCGCACCCGTGGCCAGGACCCAACGCTGCCCGAGA
TGCGCCGCGTGCGGCTGCTGGAGATGGCGGACGCGATGGATATGTTCTGCCAAGGGTTGGTTTGCGCATT
CACAGTTCTCCGCAAGAATTGATTGGCTCCAATTCTTGGAGTGGTGAATCCGTTAGCGAGGTGCCGCCGG
CTTCCATTCAGGTCGAGGTGGCCCGGCTCCATGCACCGCGACGCAACGCGGGGAGGCAGACAAGGTATAG
GGCGGCGCCTACAATCCATGCCAACCCGTTCCATGTGCTCGCCGAGGCGGCATAAATCGCCGTGACGATC
AGCGGTCCAGTGATCGAAGTTAGGCTGGTAAGAGCCGCGAGCGATCCTTGAAGCTGTCCCTGATGGTCGT
CATCTACCTGCCTGGACAGCATGGCCTGCAACGCGGGCATCCCGATGCCGCCGGAAGCGAGAAGAATCAT
AATGGGGAAGGCCATCCAGCCTCGCGTCGCGAACGCCAGCAAGACGTAGCCCAGCGCGTCGGCCGCCATG
CCGGCGATAATGGCCTGCTTCTCGCCGAAACGTTTGGTGGCGGGACCAGTGACGAAGGCTTGAGCGAGGG
CGTGCAAGATTCCGAATACCGCAAGCGACAGGCCGATCATCGTCGCGCTCCAGCGAAAGCGGTCCTCGCC
GAAAATGACCCAGAGCGCTGCCGGCACCTGTCCTACGAGTTGCATGATAAAGAAGACAGTCATAAGTGCG
GCGACGATAGTCATGCCCCGCGCCCACCGGAAGGAGCTGACTGGGTTGAAGGCTCTCAAGGGCATCGGTC
GAGATCCCGGTGCCTAATGAGTGAGCTAACTTACATTAATTGCGTTGCGCTCACTGCCCGCTTTCCAGTC
GGGAAACCTGTCGTGCCAGCTGCATTAATGAATCGGCCAACGCGCGGGGAGAGGCGGTTTGCGTATTGGG
CGCCAGGGTGGTTTTTCTTTTCACCAGTGAGACGGGCAACAGCTGATTGCCCTTCACCGCCTGGCCCTGA
GAGAGTTGCAGCAAGCGGTCCACGCTGGTTTGCCCCAGCAGGCGAAAATCCTGTTTGATGGTGGTTAACG
GCGGGATATAACATGAGCTGTCTTCGGTATCGTCGTATCCCACTACCGAGATATCCGCACCAACGCGCAG
CCCGGACTCGGTAATGGCGCGCATTGCGCCCAGCGCCATCTGATCGTTGGCAACCAGCATCGCAGTGGGA
ACGATGCCCTCATTCAGCATTTGCATGGTTTGTTGAAAACCGGACATGGCACTCCAGTCGCCTTCCCGTT
CCGCTATCGGCTGAATTTGATTGCGAGTGAGATATTTATGCCAGCCAGCCAGACGCAGACGCGCCGAGAC
AGAACTTAATGGGCCCGCTAACAGCGCGATTTGCTGGTGACCCAATGCGACCAGATGCTCCACGCCCAGT
CGCGTACCGTCTTCATGGGAGAAAATAATACTGTTGATGGGTGTCTGGTCAGAGACATCAAGAAATAACG
CCGGAACATTAGTGCAGGCAGCTTCCACAGCAATGGCATCCTGGTCATCCAGCGGATAGTTAATGATCAG
CCCACTGACGCGTTGCGCGAGAAGATTGTGCACCGCCGCTTTACAGGCTTCGACGCCGCTTCGTTCTACC
ATCGACACCACCACGCTGGCACCCAGTTGATCGGCGCGAGATTTAATCGCCGCGACAATTTGCGACGGCG
CGTGCAGGGCCAGACTGGAGGTGGCAACGCCAATCAGCAACGACTGTTTGCCCGCCAGTTGTTGTGCCAC
GCGGTTGGGAATGTAATTCAGCTCCGCCATCGCCGCTTCCACTTTTTCCCGCGTTTTCGCAGAAACGTGG
CTGGCCTGGTTCACCACGCGGGAAACGGTCTGATAAGAGACACCGGCATACTCTGCGACATCGTATAACG
TTACTGGTTTCACATTCACCACCCTGAATTGACTCTCTTCCGGGCGCTATCATGCCATACCGCGAAAGGT
TTTGCGCCATTCGATGGTGTCCGGGATCTCGACGCTCTCCCTTATGCGACTCCTGCATTAGGAAGCAGCC
CAGTAGTAGGTTGAGGCCGTTGAGCACCGCCGCCGCAAGGAATGGTGCATGCAAGGAGATGGCGCCCAAC
AGTCCCCCGGCCACGGGGCCTGCCACCATACCCACGCCGAAACAAGCGCTCATGAGCCCGAAGTGGCGAG
CCCGATCTTCCCCATCGGTGATGTCGGCGATATAGGCGCCAGCAACCGCACCTGTGGCGCCGGTGATGCC
GGCCACGATGCGTCCGGCGTAGAGGATCGAGATCTCGATCCCGCGAAATTAATACGACTCACTATAGGGG
AATTGTGAGCGGATAACAATTCCCCACTAGTAATAATTTTGTTTAACTTTAAGAAGGAGATATACCATGG
GCAGCAGCATGCAGTATAAACTGATTCTGAATGGCAAAACCCTGAAAGGTGAAACCACCACCGAAGCAGT
TGATGCAGCCACCGCAGAAAAAGTTTTTAAACAGTATGCCAATGATAACGGCGTTGATGGTGAATGGACC
TATGATGATGCAACCAAAACCTATACCGTTACCGAAAGCAGCGGTACCGGCAGCGGCCTGGAAGTTCTGT
TCCAGGGGCCCCATATGCTCGAGATGTGGGGTGCACAGGGTCCGCGTAGCCTGGGTGCAGCAGCAGTTCA
TCGTGGTGCACCGACACCGGTTAGCGCACAGCAGGCCCAGCAGGATGACCTGTTTAGCAGCCGTCTGACC
GGTGCCCAGGCAGGTATGCGTTTTGGTAATCAGGGTAGCGTTGCACAGGCACATGGTCAGGTTCCGGTTC
CGGATGATTTTCCGCCTCTGAATCGTGCAACCAATGGTGATGTTGGTGGTCAAGAACGTGGTGTTATGAG
TAATATTGCATTTGGTGCACAGAATGTTGCACCGGGTAGCGGTGTTCAGAATCGTGCCAATAATGGTCTG
CTGAATGCACTGAGCGCAACCAGCCGTGCCGGTGATACCCGTCCGCAGGCAGCCATTGCACGTCCTCAGG
ATGCACGTAGCCCGACCGGTAATGATGAAGCACCGCAGAAAGATGGTATGGATGCAATTAGCGGTAAAAA
TCCGCATGGTGCCATTGGCAATGATGCACCGAGCGGTAAAGGTAAAGAAGATGAAAAACCGACCCGTCCT
CCGGCACAGGATCCGCTGGAAGGTATGGCACCGGCAGATAAATGGGGTATTAAAGGTCTGCGTCTGCTGA
TGAATAACTTCCCGGATTATAATGCACTGGCCTGTGGTATTGATCCGACCACCCTGAATATGGATCTGCG
TAGCAGCGAACCGCTGAGCACCAAAGTTTATAGCCTGTTTGATGATGTTCCTCCGCGTGCACCGGTTCCG
AAATTTGAACTGCCGGAATGTTATCAGGTTAAAAATGTTCAGCCGATCGAAGCCAAAATCAGCAGCTTTA
ATGAAGAAACCCTGATGTGGATCTTTTATAGCTGTCCGCGTGATATTAAACAGCAGATGGCAGCGATTGA
ACTGAATAATCGTAATTGGCGCTGGCACAAAAAACTGCAGCTGTGGCTGACCAAAGATGATCTGATGGCA
CCGCAGGTTCTGGGTCCGAATCATGAACGTGGTTATTATGTTGTTTGGGATACCGTGAATTGGCGTAAAG
AACGTCGTGAACTGACCCTGCATTATGCAGATCTGGATACCAATCCGGGTACACCGCTGCAGAGCATTGC
AGCATAACAATTGGGATCCTAATAGTCTAGTAATAATTTTGTTTAACTTTAAGAAGGAGATATACCATGG
GCAGCAGCTGGAGCCACCCGCAGTTCGAAAAAAGCAGCGGTACCGGCAGCGGCCTGGAAGTTCTGTTCCA
GGGGCCCGAAAACCTTTACTTCCAGGGCCATATGCTCGAGATGGCAGCACGTAAACTGCAGCAAGAGGTT
GATAAATGCTTCAAAAAAGTTGCCGAAGGCGTGAGCGAATTTGAAGCAATCTATGAAAAAATCGAGCAGA
GCACCAATCAGGCCCAGAAAGAAAAACTGGAAGATCAGCTGAAACGCGAAATCAAAAAACTGCAACGTCT
GCGCGATCAGATTAAAACCTGGGCAGCAAGCAATGACATCAAAGATAAAGCACCGCTGCTGGAACAGCGT
CGTCTGATTGAAACCCAGATGGAAAAATTCAAAGCCGTGGAAAAAGCCATGAAAACCAAAGCCTATAGCA
AAGAAGGTCTGAGCGCAGCAGCAAAACTGGACCCGAAAGAACAGGCAAAAATTGAAGCAAGCGAATTCCT
GAGCAATATGGTTGATGAACTGGAACAACAAATCGAAACCCTGGAAGCAGAAAGCGAAAGTCTGCAGGCA
ACCATGAAAAAAGGTAAAGGTCATGCAGCAAAAGCAGAACGTGTTGCAGAAATTGAACGTATTATCGATC
GCCATAAATGGCATCAGGGTAAACTGGAACTGATTCGTCGTAGCCTGGAAAATGGTGGTGTTGATGCAGA
ACAGGTTAATGATCTGGAAGAAAGCATCAAATATTACGTGTCCGATGGTATGAACGGCGATTTTATGGAA
GATGAAGGCATGTATGATGATCTGAGCCTGCAGGATGAAGAGGATGCCTATGGCATGAATCAGGATAATG
ATAAAACCAGCAGCCAGGATAATCAGAGCATTCAGTCAAGCAAAGAAAAAAAAGAAGAGGAACAAGAAGC
CGAGCAGCCGGAAAAACCGAGCAAACCGGCACCGGCACTGAGCGGTAAACAGCGTGCAGCAGTTGAAGCA
GCAACCAATGCAGGTCGTCGTCCGAGCAACCAGCTGAAAAGTCCGCTGCCGACCCTGGCAACCGTGCATA
CCACCAGTAGCAGCAATCTGAGCAATGGCACCAGCGGTCCGCAGATGAAACCGGCAGCAGTTCCGAGCCG
TCTGGCAGGCGAAGGCCTGAAATATGCAAGCGCAGCGGCAGCAGCAGCCGCTAATGAAAAAAACAATGTT
GGTATTGCTCCGCTGCCTCCGCCTCCGGCAAATGCACCTGGTGGTCCGGGTCCGCAGGGTCGTATTAGCA
CCACCAATAGTCCGCGTGTTCCGAGCAGTCAGCCTGCCGGTCAGGATAAAGCAAGCACCGCAGGTAGCAG
CAGCACCGTTACACCGGCAAAAGCCGGTGCACGTAGCAAAGCAGCCGCACAGCCACCGGCACAGGCAGAA
GCCGAAAGCAGCAAAGCCACAGCACAGACCAATGGTGCCAGCAATGTTAAACCGAGCCAAGAAGCTGAAG
AAGAAGAACCGATTTATCATCTGCCTCCGTCACTGCAGGATCTGGTTGATAGCTATGAAATTAGCAAAAA
ACGTGCCGCAGCACTGAGCAGCCCGAGCACCCAGCGTATGCAGGCAGTTAGCAATGCAAGCAAACCGAGC
GCACTGGATGGTGAACCGCCTCGTAGCTATCAGCCGGAAGTTCGTTTTTATAGCCATACCCGTTATCCGC
AAGAACCGCTGCCTATTTTTGATGATCCGCGTCTGTATAGCCGTATTGATAGCGATACCCTGTTTTACGT
GTTCTATTACAAACAGGGCACCTATCAGCAGTATCTGGCAGCCCGTGCACTGAAAGATCAGAGTTGGCGT
TTTCATAAACAGTATCAGACCTGGTTTCAGCGTCATGAAGAACCTAAACAAATCACCGAAGAATTTGAGA
AAGGCACCTACCGCTTTTTCGATTATGAAAGCACCTGGATGAATCGTCGTAAAGCCGATTTTGAATTCCA
CTATAAATACCTGGAAGATGAACTGGTGCATCTGAATACCGGTCAGAGCGTTATGGCACTGCGTTATCGT
CGCCTGAGCAGTAAAATTCCGCCTGTTAATTGGGAAGATCCGCCTGGTTATATGGATCTGGCAATGCTGG
GTATTACCAGCAGTCGTAATGATGAAACCTCACGTGAATTTGATGCAGTGTGGTATCGTAATGAAGCCAT
GTGGGATAAAAGTGATGCAGCCTAAGGATCCTAATAGTCTAGAGCTAGCCCTAGGAGATCCGGCTGCTAA
CAAAGCCCGAAAGGAAGCTGAGTTGGCTGCTGCCACCGCTGAGCAATAACTAGCATAACCCCTTGGGGCC
TCTAAACGGGTCTTGAGGGGTTTTTTGCTGAAAGGAGGAACTATATCCGGATATCCCGCAAGAGGCCCGG
CAGTACCGGCATAACCAAGCCTATGCCTACAGCATCCAGGGTGACGGTGCCGAGGATGACGATGAGCGCA
TTGTTAGATTTCATACACGGTGCCTGACTGCGTTAGCAATTTAACTGTGATAAACTACCGCATTAAAGCT
TATCGATGATAAGCTGTCAAACATGAGAA
Features (pLannotate 1.2.2; 22 found; start..end, strand, type, name):
    104..208     +  promoter       AmpR promoter: bla
    209..1069    +  CDS            AmpR: β-lactamase; bla; confers resistance to ampicillin, carbenicillin, and related antibiotics
   1240..1828    +  rep_origin     ori: high-copy-number ColE1/pMB1/pBR322/pUC origin of replication
   2014..2156    -  misc_feature   bom: basis of mobility region from pBR322
   2258..2449    -  CDS            rop: Rop protein, which maintains plasmids at low copy number; rop
   2466..2846    +  CDS            YPB1_ECOLX: Protein predicted: Swiss-Prot protein existence level 4. From Escherichia coli.
   3088..3712    -  CDS            TcR (fragment): tetracycline efflux protein; tet; confers resistance to tetracycline
   3727..3748    -  protein_bind   CAP binding site: CAP binding activates transcription in the presence of cAMP. E. coli catabolite activator protein
   3761..4843    -  CDS            lacI: lac repressor; lacI; The lac repressor binds to the lac operator to inhibit transcription in E. coli. This inhibition can be relieved by adding lactose or isopropyl-β-D-thiogalactopyranoside (IPTG).
   4844..4921    -  promoter       lacI promoter: lacI
   4929..5208    -  CDS            TcR (fragment): tetracycline efflux protein; tet; confers resistance to tetracycline
   5230..5248    +  promoter       T7 promoter: promoter for bacteriophage T7 RNA polymerase
   5249..5273    +  protein_bind   lac operator: The lac repressor binds to the lac operator to inhibit transcription in E. coli. This inhibition can be relieved by adding lactose or isopropyl-β-D-thiogalactopyranoside (IPTG). lac repressor encoded by lacI
   5288..5310    +  RBS            RBS: efficient ribosome binding site from bacteriophage T7 gene 10 (Olins and Rangwala, 1989)
   5335..5496    +  CDS            spg (fragment): SPG1_STRSG - Experimental evidence at protein level: Swiss-Prot protein existence level 1. Binds to the constant Fc region of IgG with high affinity. From Streptococcus sp. group G.
   5905..5921    -  CDS            mSA (fragment): monomeric streptavidin/rhizavidin hybrid (Lim et al., 2013)
   6688..6710    +  RBS            RBS: efficient ribosome binding site from bacteriophage T7 gene 10 (Olins and Rangwala, 1989)
   6729..6751    +  CDS            Strep-Tag II (fragment): peptide that binds Strep-Tactin®, an engineered form of streptavidin
   8953..9002    +  CDS            SET1 (fragment): solubility-enhancement tag derived from T7 phage gene 10B
   9010..9057    +  terminator     T7 terminator: transcription terminator for bacteriophage T7 RNA polymerase
   9080..9184    -  CDS            TcR (fragment): tetracycline efflux protein; tet; confers resistance to tetracycline
   9232..9260    -  promoter       tet promoter: E. coli promoter for tetracycline efflux protein gene
