[The description below was written by a language model from this plasmid's Addgene catalogue record and pLannotate feature annotations shown in this document.]
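Description:
pnEA-NpB-CtNot2-NpS-CtNot3_X is a 9,269 nt bacterial expression plasmid for co-producing two subunits of the CCR4-NOT complex, Not2 and Not3, from the thermophilic fungus Chaetomium thermophilum. The catalogue lists the backbone as unknown, but the annotated features point to a pET-like, pBR322-derived architecture. There is a ColE1/pMB1-type origin accompanied by the bom region and the rop gene, consistent with the recorded low copy number. An ampicillin resistance gene (β-lactamase) sits under its own promoter, and remnants of the tetracycline resistance gene and its promoter are interrupted by the expression cassette. A lacI gene with its promoter supplies the lac repressor.

Expression is driven by a single T7 promoter with an adjacent lac operator, so transcription requires T7 RNA polymerase in the host and is inducible with IPTG. Two T7 gene 10 ribosome binding sites lie between this promoter and one T7 terminator, indicating a bicistronic arrangement in which both open reading frames are translated from one transcript. The first site is followed by a fragment of streptococcal protein G, most likely a GB1-type solubility tag at the N-terminus of the first protein. The second is followed by a Strep-Tag II match, suggesting an N-terminal affinity tag on the second protein. The construct name suggests these are Not2 and Not3 respectively, although the Not coding regions themselves are not annotated and their domain boundaries are not stated. The short mSA and SET1 hits are small fragments and may be incidental matches. The associated work concerns structural and biochemical analysis of CCR4-NOT, so the plasmid is presumably meant for co-expression and co-purification of a Not2–Not3 complex. The sequence is depositor-supplied and may be theoretical.
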