Addgene plasmid #147968: pnEA-NpB-CtNot2-NpS-CtNot3_X
Purpose: Bacterial Expression of CtNot2-CtNot33
Depositing lab: Elisa Izaurralde. Depositing organization: Max Planck Institute for Developmental Biology. Publication: Structural and biochemical analysis of a NOT1 MIF4G-like domain of the CCR4-NOT complex. Raisch T, Sandmeir F, Weichenrieder O, Valkov E, Izaurralde E. J Struct Biol. 2018 Dec;204(3):388-395. doi: 10.1016/j.jsb.2018.10.009. Epub 2018 Oct 24. PubMed 30367941.
Backbone
  Vector backbone: Unknown
  Vector type: Bacterial Expression
Growth in bacteria
  Bacterial resistance: Ampicillin, 100 μg/mL
  Growth temperature: 37°C
  Growth strain: DH5alpha
  Copy number: Low Copy
Gene/Insert
  Gene/Insert name: CtNot2-CtNot33
  Species: Chaetomium thermophilum
  Cloning method: Unknown
Terms and licenses: Academic/Nonprofit Terms; Industry Terms: Not Available to Industry
Depositor comments: Plasmids from this collection were made available to the research community and donated after the lab closed. Please note that the sequence provided by the depositing laboratory may be theoretical/predicted or based on Sanger sequencing results. There may be discrepancies between sequencing results obtained by Addgene and the depositor sequence. If an Addgene verified sequence is not available, please contact before placing your order to request that our lab fully sequence the plasmid.
How to cite: pnEA-NpB-CtNot2-NpS-CtNot3_X was a gift from Elisa Izaurralde (Addgene plasmid # 147968 ; http://n2t.net/addgene:147968 ; RRID:Addgene_147968)
